Addgene plasmid #118343: ScSpe1_pET20b(+)
Purpose: Expresses the His tagged Ornithine Decarboxylase from Saccharomyces cerevisiae in Escherichia coli BL21 or similar strains
Depositing lab: Markus Ralser. Depositing organization: Francis Crick Institute.
Backbone
  Vector backbone: pET-20b(+)
  Backbone manufacturer: Novagen
  Backbone size w/o insert (bp): 3716
  Total vector size (bp): 5114
  Vector type: Bacterial Expression
Growth in bacteria
  Bacterial resistance: Ampicillin, 100 μg/mL
  Growth temperature: 37°C
  Growth strain: DH5alpha
  Copy number: High Copy
Gene/Insert
  Gene/Insert name: SPE1 (alt name: Ornithine Decarboxylase)
  Species: S. cerevisiae (budding yeast)
  Insert size (bp): 1398
  GenBank ID: SPE1 (a.k.a. YKL184W) 853651
  Promoter: T7
  Tag / fusion protein: Histidine (C terminal on backbone)
  Cloning method: Restriction Enzyme; 5′ cloning site NcoI (not destroyed); 3′ cloning site XhoI (not destroyed)
  Sequencing primers: 5′ T7 promoter; 3′ T7 terminator
Terms and licenses: Academic/Nonprofit Terms; Industry Terms: Not Available to Industry
Depositor comments: For over expression experiments please use Escherichia coli BL21 or similar strains
How to cite: ScSpe1_pET20b(+) was a gift from Markus Ralser (Addgene plasmid # 118343 ; http://n2t.net/addgene:118343 ; RRID:Addgene_118343)
