[The description below was written by a language model from this plasmid's Addgene catalogue record and pLannotate feature annotations shown in this document.]
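Description:
ScSpe1_pET20b(+) is a bacterial expression plasmid built on the Novagen pET-20b(+) backbone for producing His-tagged ornithine decarboxylase (SPE1, YKL184W) from Saccharomyces cerevisiae in Escherichia coli. It is propagated through a ColE1/pMB1-type origin and selected with ampicillin via the β-lactamase gene (AmpR) under its own promoter. An f1 origin is also present, which permits single-stranded DNA production with helper phage. The annotation additionally finds pBR322-derived bom and rop elements. The catalogue lists the plasmid as high copy, although rop normally acts to restrain copy number.

The 1,398 bp SPE1 coding sequence was inserted between NcoI and XhoI, both retained. It sits downstream of a T7 promoter and the T7 gene 10 ribosome binding site, and is followed by a T7 terminator. Expression therefore depends on T7 RNA polymerase, which is why the depositor recommends BL21-type strains for overexpression. Cloning at XhoI places the backbone-encoded C-terminal histidine tag after SPE1, enabling metal-affinity purification; the annotation software labels this 18 nt stretch as a fragment of a 9xHis tag, consistent with six histidines. The feature table also shows a pelB signal sequence immediately upstream of SPE1, so the protein may carry this periplasmic export leader, though the catalogue entry does not mention it. The short "SET1" hit before the terminator is probably vector sequence rather than a functional fusion.

The encoded enzyme converts ornithine to putrescine, the first and rate-limiting step of polyamine biosynthesis. The sequenced record is 5,054 nt, slightly shorter than the 5,114 bp listed in the catalogue.
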