Features (pLannotate 1.2.2; 14 found; start..end, strand, type, name):
    164..182     +  promoter       T7 promoter: promoter for bacteriophage T7 RNA polymerase
    214..236     +  RBS            RBS: efficient ribosome binding site from bacteriophage T7 gene 10 (Olins and Rangwala, 1989)
    244..309     +  sig_peptide    pelB signal sequence: leader peptide for secretion; pelB (fragment)
    314..1711    +  CDS            SPE1: DCOR_YEAST - Also known as ORD1. Experimental evidence at protein level: Swiss-Prot protein existence level 1. Catalyzes the first and rate-limiting step of polyamine biosynthesis that converts ornithine into putrescine, which is the precursor for the polyamines, spermidine and spermine. Polyamines are essential for cell proliferation and are implicated in cellular processes, ranging from DNA replication to apoptosis. From Saccharomyces cerevisiae (strain ATCC 204508 / S288c) (Baker's yeast).
   1718..1735    +  CDS            9xHis (fragment): 9xHis affinity tag
   1745..1794    +  CDS            SET1 (fragment): solubility-enhancement tag derived from T7 phage gene 10B
   1802..1849    +  terminator     T7 terminator: transcription terminator for bacteriophage T7 RNA polymerase
   1886..2314    +  rep_origin     f1 ori (sequence partly withheld): f1 bacteriophage origin of replication; arrow indicates direction of (+) strand synthesis
   2367..2471    +  promoter       AmpR promoter: bla
   2472..3332    +  CDS            AmpR: β-lactamase; bla; confers resistance to ampicillin, carbenicillin, and related antibiotics
   3503..4091    +  rep_origin     ori: high-copy-number ColE1/pMB1/pBR322/pUC origin of replication
   4277..4416    -  misc_feature   bom: basis of mobility region from pBR322
   4518..4709    -  CDS            rop: Rop protein, which maintains plasmids at low copy number; rop
   4726..52      +  CDS            YPB1_ECOLX (across the origin): Protein predicted: Swiss-Prot protein existence level 4. From Escherichia coli.
>Addgene plasmid #118343 | ScSpe1_pET20b(+) | addgene full sequence | sequence record 229413 | Addgene NGS Result
TTTGCAGCAGCAGTCGCTTCACGTTCGCTCGCGTATCGGTGATTCATTCTGCTAACCAGTAAGGCAACCC
CGCCAGCCTAGCCGGGTCCTCAACGACAGGAGCACGATCATGCGCACCCGTGGCCAGGACCCAACGCTGC
CCGAGATCTCGATCCCGCGAAATTAATACGACTCACTATAGGGAGACCACAACGGTTTCCCTCTAGAAAT
AATTTTGTTTAACTTTAAGAAGGAGATATACATATGAAATACCTGCTGCCGACCGCTGCTGCTGGTCTGC
TGCTCCTCGCTGCCCAGCCGGCGATGGCCATGGATGTCTAGTACTCAAGTAGGAAATGCTCTATCTAGTT
CCACTACTACTTTAGTGGACTTGTCTAATTCTACGGTTACCCAAAAGAAGCAATATTATAAAGATGGCGA
GACGCTGCACAATCTTTTGCTTGAACTAAAGAATAACCAAGATTTGGAACTTTTACCGCATGAACAAGCG
CATCCTAAAATATTTCAAGCGCTCAAGGCTCGTATTGGTAGAATTAATAATGAAACGTGCGACCCCGGTG
AGGAGAACTCGTTTTTCATATGCGATTTGGGAGAAGTCAAGAGATTATTCAACAACTGGGTGAAGGAGCT
TCCTAGAATTAAGCCATTTTATGCCGTCAAATGTAATCCTGATACCAAGGTTTTGTCATTATTAGCAGAG
TTGGGCGTTAATTTCGATTGCGCTTCCAAAGTGGAAATTGACAGAGTATTATCGATGAACATCTCGCCGG
ATAGAATTGTTTACGCTAATCCTTGTAAAGTAGCATCTTTCATTAGATATGCAGCTTCAAAAAATGTAAT
GAAGTCTACTTTTGACAATGTAGAAGAATTGCATAAAATCAAAAAGTTTCATCCTGAGTCTCAGTTGTTA
TTAAGAATCGCTACCGATGACTCTACCGCTCAATGTCGACTTTCCACCAAATATGGCTGTGAAATGGAAA
ACGTAGACGTTTTATTAAAGGCTATAAAGGAACTAGGTTTAAACCTGGCTGGTGTTTCTTTCCACGTCGG
TTCAGGCGCTTCTGATTTTACAAGCTTATACAAAGCCGTTAGAGATGCAAGAACGGTATTTGACAAAGCT
GCTAACGAATACGGGTTGCCCCCTTTGAAGATTTTGGATGTAGGTGGTGGATTTCAATTTGAATCCTTCA
AAGAATCAACTGCTGTTTTGCGTCTAGCGCTAGAGGAATTTTTCCCTGTAGGTTGTGGTGTTGATATAAT
TGCAGAGCCTGGCAGATACTTTGTAGCTACAGCGTTCACTTTGGCATCTCATGTGATTGCGAAGAGAAAA
CTGTCTGAGAATGAAGCAATGATTTACACTAACGATGGTGTATACGGGAACATGAATTGTATTTTATTCG
ATCATCAAGAGCCCCATCCAAGAACCCTTTATCATAATTTGGAATTTCATTACGACGATTTTGAATCCAC
TACTGCGGTCCTCGACTCTATCAACAAAACAAGATCTGAGTATCCATATAAAGTTTCCATCTGGGGACCC
ACATGTGATGGTTTGGATTGTATTGCCAAAGAGTATTACATGAAGCATGATGTTATAGTCGGTGATTGGT
TTTATTTTCCTGCCCTGGGTGCCTACACATCATCGGCGGCTACTCAATTCAACGGCTTTGAGCAGACTGC
GGATATAGTATACATAGACTCTGAACTCGATCTCGAGCACCACCACCACCACCACTGAGATCCGGCTGCT
AACAAAGCCCGAAAGGAAGCTGAGTTGGCTGCTGCCACCGCTGAGCAATAACTAGCATAACCCCTTGGGG
CCTCTAAACGGGTCTTGAGGGGTTTTTTGCTGAAAGGAGGAACTATATCCGGATTGGCGAATGGG
[124 nt withheld, positions 1886-2009]
C
[91 nt withheld, positions 2011-2101]
A
[49 nt withheld, positions 2103-2151]
CCTTTGACGTTGGAGTCCACGTTCTTT
[37 nt withheld, positions 2179-2215]
ACCCTATCTCGGTCTATTCTTTTGATTTATAAGGGATTTTGCCGATTTCGGCCTATTGGTTAAAAAATGA
GCTGATTTAACAAAAATTTAACGCGAATTTTAACAAAATATTAACGCTTACAATTTAGGTGGCACTTTTC
GGGGAAATGTGCGCGGAACCCCTATTTGTTTATTTTTCTAAATACATTCAAATATGTATCCGCTCATGAG
ACAATAACCCTGATAAATGCTTCAATAATATTGAAAAAGGAAGAGTATGAGTATTCAACATTTCCGTGTC
GCCCTTATTCCCTTTTTTGCGGCATTTTGCCTTCCTGTTTTTGCTCACCCAGAAACGCTGGTGAAAGTAA
AAGATGCTGAAGATCAGTTGGGTGCACGAGTGGGTTACATCGAACTGGATCTCAACAGCGGTAAGATCCT
TGAGAGTTTTCGCCCCGAAGAACGTTTTCCAATGATGAGCACTTTTAAAGTTCTGCTATGTGGCGCGGTA
TTATCCCGTATTGACGCCGGGCAAGAGCAACTCGGTCGCCGCATACACTATTCTCAGAATGACTTGGTTG
AGTACTCACCAGTCACAGAAAAGCATCTTACGGATGGCATGACAGTAAGAGAATTATGCAGTGCTGCCAT
AACCATGAGTGATAACACTGCGGCCAACTTACTTCTGACAACGATCGGAGGACCGAAGGAGCTAACCGCT
TTTTTGCACAACATGGGGGATCATGTAACTCGCCTTGATCGTTGGGAACCGGAGCTGAATGAAGCCATAC
CAAACGACGAGCGTGACACCACGATGCCTGCAGCAATGGCAACAACGTTGCGCAAACTATTAACTGGCGA
ACTACTTACTCTAGCTTCCCGGCAACAATTAATAGACTGGATGGAGGCGGATAAAGTTGCAGGACCACTT
CTGCGCTCGGCCCTTCCGGCTGGCTGGTTTATTGCTGATAAATCTGGAGCCGGTGAGCGTGGGTCTCGCG
GTATCATTGCAGCACTGGGGCCAGATGGTAAGCCCTCCCGTATCGTAGTTATCTACACGACGGGGAGTCA
GGCAACTATGGATGAACGAAATAGACAGATCGCTGAGATAGGTGCCTCACTGATTAAGCATTGGTAACTG
TCAGACCAAGTTTACTCATATATACTTTAGATTGATTTAAAACTTCATTTTTAATTTAAAAGGATCTAGG
TGAAGATCCTTTTTGATAATCTCATGACCAAAATCCCTTAACGTGAGTTTTCGTTCCACTGAGCGTCAGA
CCCCGTAGAAAAGATCAAAGGATCTTCTTGAGATCCTTTTTTTCTGCGCGTAATCTGCTGCTTGCAAACA
AAAAAACCACCGCTACCAGCGGTGGTTTGTTTGCCGGATCAAGAGCTACCAACTCTTTTTCCGAAGGTAA
CTGGCTTCAGCAGAGCGCAGATACCAAATACTGTCCTTCTAGTGTAGCCGTAGTTAGGCCACCACTTCAA
GAACTCTGTAGCACCGCCTACATACCTCGCTCTGCTAATCCTGTTACCAGTGGCTGCTGCCAGTGGCGAT
AAGTCGTGTCTTACCGGGTTGGACTCAAGACGATAGTTACCGGATAAGGCGCAGCGGTCGGGCTGAACGG
GGGGTTCGTGCACACAGCCCAGCTTGGAGCGAACGACCTACACCGAACTGAGATACCTACAGCGTGAGCT
ATGAGAAAGCGCCACGCTTCCCGAAGGGAGAAAGGCGGACAGGTATCCGGTAAGCGGCAGGGTCGGAACA
GGAGAGCGCACGAGGGAGCTTCCAGGGGGAAACGCCTGGTATCTTTATAGTCCTGTCGGGTTTCGCCACC
TCTGACTTGAGCGTCGATTTTTGTGATGCTCGTCAGGGGGGCGGAGCCTATGGAAAAACGCCAGCAACGC
GGCCTTTTTACGGTTCCTGGCCTTTTGCTGGCCTTTTGCTCACATGTTCTTTCCTGCGTTATCCCCTGAT
TCTGTGGATAACCGTATTACCGCCTTTGAGTGAGCTGATACCGCTCGCCGCAGCCGAACGACCGAGCGCA
GCGAGTCAGTGAGCGAGGAAGCGGAAGAGCGCCTGATGCGGTATTTTCTCCTTACGCATCTGTGCGGTAT
TTCACACCGCAATGGTGCACTCTCAGTACAATCTGCTCTGATGCCGCATAGTTAAGCCAGTATACACTCC
GCTATCGCTACGTGACTGGGTCATGGCTGCGCCCCGACACCCGCCAACACCCGCTGACGCGCCCTGACGG
GCTTGTCTGCTCCCGGCATCCGCTTACAGACAAGCTGTGACCGTCTCCGGGAGCTGCATGTGTCAGAGGT
TTTCACCGTCATCACCGAAACGCGCGAGGCAGCTGCGGTAAAGCTCATCAGCGTGGTCGTGAAGCGATTC
ACAGATGTCTGCCTGTTCATCCGCGTCCAGCTCGTTGAGTTTCTCCAGAAGCGTTAATGTCTGGCTTCTG
ATAAAGCGGGCCATGTTAAGGGCGGTTTTTTCCTGTTTGGTCACTGATGCCTCCGTGTAAGGGGGATTTC
TGTTCATGGGGGTAATGATACCGATGAAACGAGAGAGGATGCTCACGATACGGGTTACTGATGATGAACA
TGCCCGGTTACTGGAACGTTGTGAGGGTAAACAACTGGCGGTATGGATGCGGCGGGACCAGAGAAAAATC
ACTCAGGGTCAATGCCAGCGCTTCGTTAATACAGATGTAGGTGTTCCACAGGGTAGCCAGCAGCATCCTG
CGATGCAGATCCGGAACATAATGGTGCAGGGCGCTGACTTCCGCGTTTCCAGACTTTACGAAACACGGAA
ACCGAAGACCATTCATGTTGTTGCTCAGGTCGCAGACGT
