>Addgene plasmid #118343 | ScSpe1_pET20b(+) | depositor partial sequence | sequence record 223502 | ScSpe1_pET20b(+) sequence 1425 bps
ATGTCTAGTACTCAAGTAGGAAATGCTCTATCTAGTTCCACTACTACTTTAGTGGACTTGTCTAATTCTA
CGGTTACCCAAAAGAAGCAATATTATAAAGATGGCGAGACGCTGCACAATCTTTTGCTTGAACTAAAGAA
TAACCAAGATTTGGAACTTTTACCGCATGAACAAGCGCATCCTAAAATATTTCAAGCGCTCAAGGCTCGT
ATTGGTAGAATTAATAATGAAACGTGCGACCCCGGTGAGGAGAACTCGTTTTTCATATGCGATTTGGGAG
AAGTCAAGAGATTATTCAACAACTGGGTGAAGGAGCTTCCTAGAATTAAGCCATTTTATGCCGTCAAATG
TAATCCTGATACCAAGGTTTTGTCATTATTAGCAGAGTTGGGCGTTAATTTCGATTGCGCTTCCAAAGTG
GAAATTGACAGAGTATTATCGATGAACATCTCGCCGGATAGAATTGTTTACGCTAATCCTTGTAAAGTAG
CATCTTTCATTAGATATGCAGCTTCAAAAAATGTAATGAAGTCTACTTTTGACAATGTAGAAGAATTGCA
TAAAATCAAAAAGTTTCATCCTGAGTCTCAGTTGTTATTAAGAATCGCTACCGATGACTCTACCGCTCAA
TGTCGACTTTCCACCAAATATGGCTGTGAAATGGAAAACGTAGACGTTTTATTAAAGGCTATAAAGGAAC
TAGGTTTAAACCTGGCTGGTGTTTCTTTCCACGTCGGTTCAGGCGCTTCTGATTTTACAAGCTTATACAA
AGCCGTTAGAGATGCAAGAACGGTATTTGACAAAGCTGCTAACGAATACGGGTTGCCCCCTTTGAAGATT
TTGGATGTAGGTGGTGGATTTCAATTTGAATCCTTCAAAGAATCAACTGCTGTTTTGCGTCTAGCGCTAG
AGGAATTTTTCCCTGTAGGTTGTGGTGTTGATATAATTGCAGAGCCTGGCAGATACTTTGTAGCTACAGC
GTTCACTTTGGCATCTCATGTGATTGCGAAGAGAAAACTGTCTGAGAATGAAGCAATGATTTACACTAAC
GATGGTGTATACGGGAACATGAATTGTATTTTATTCGATCATCAAGAGCCCCATCCAAGAACCCTTTATC
ATAATTTGGAATTTCATTACGACGATTTTGAATCCACTACTGCGGTCCTCGACTCTATCAACAAAACAAG
ATCTGAGTATCCATATAAAGTTTCCATCTGGGGACCCACATGTGATGGTTTGGATTGTATTGCCAAAGAG
TATTACATGAAGCATGATGTTATAGTCGGTGATTGGTTTTATTTTCCTGCCCTGGGTGCCTACACATCAT
CGGCGGCTACTCAATTCAACGGCTTTGAGCAGACTGCGGATATAGTATACATAGACTCTGAACTCGATCT
CGAGCACCACCACCACCACCACTGA
